Addgene plasmid #113859: ICP8-P2A/Crimson (pSLIK4)
Purpose: For Doxycycline-inducible expression of ICP8 synaptase gene, with ICP8-P2A-red fluorescent protein gene E2-Crimson
Depositing lab: Richard S Myers. Depositing organization: University of Miami. Publication: Herpes ICP8 protein stimulates homologous recombination in human cells. Valledor M, Myers RS, Schiller PC. PLoS One. 2018 Aug 15;13(8):e0200955. doi: 10.1371/journal.pone.0200955. eCollection 2018. PubMed 30110337.
Backbone
  Vector backbone: pSLIK-Zeo
  Backbone manufacturer: Iain Fraser (Addgene plasmid # 25736)
  Modifications to backbone: The Synaptase gene is fused to E2-Crimson fluorescent protein gene through a P2A linker to follow synaptase expression without tethering E2-Crimson to the synaptase protein.
  Vector type: Lentiviral
  Selectable markers: Zeocin
Growth in bacteria
  Bacterial resistance: Ampicillin, 100 μg/mL
  Growth temperature: 37°C
  Growth strain: NEB Stable
  Copy number: Unknown
Gene/Insert
  Gene/Insert name: ICP8
  Species: H. sapiens (human)
  Tag / fusion protein: P2A/Crimson (C terminal on insert)
  Cloning method: Gateway Cloning
  Sequencing primers: 5′ unknown
Terms and licenses: Academic/Nonprofit Terms; Industry Terms: Not Available to Industry
Depositor comments: Please visit https://www.biorxiv.org/content/early/2018/02/11/259739 for bioRxiv preprint.
How to cite: ICP8-P2A/Crimson (pSLIK4) was a gift from Richard S Myers (Addgene plasmid # 113859 ; http://n2t.net/addgene:113859 ; RRID:Addgene_113859)
