[The description below was written by a language model from this plasmid's Addgene catalogue record and pLannotate feature annotations shown in this document.]
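Description:
ICP8-P2A/Crimson (pSLIK4) is a roughly 16 kb HIV-1-based lentiviral transfer plasmid built on the pSLIK-Zeo single-vector inducible backbone. It provides doxycycline-inducible expression of ICP8, a synaptase and the herpes simplex virus single-stranded DNA-binding protein. The catalogue lists the insert species as human, but the feature table matches the coding sequence to the HSV-1 DNA-binding protein. In bacteria the plasmid replicates from a high-copy ColE1/pUC-type origin and is selected with ampicillin through AmpR; an f1 origin is also present. A CMV enhancer/promoter fused to a truncated 5' LTR drives the viral genome. This is followed by the Ψ packaging signal with a gag fragment, the RRE for Rev-dependent export, and cPPT/CTS. At the 3' end sit a WPRE, a truncated LTR and a bGH polyadenylation signal.

The payload was introduced by Gateway recombination and lies between attB1 and attB2. A Tet-responsive promoter, made of repeated tet operators and a minimal promoter, drives the ICP8 open reading frame. ICP8 is joined in frame through a P2A peptide to the far-red fluorescent protein E2-Crimson. Ribosome skipping at P2A yields two separate polypeptides, so red fluorescence reports ICP8 expression without tethering the fluorophore to the protein. Downstream, a constitutive human UbC promoter expresses the rtTA3 reverse transactivator, followed by an EMCV IRES and the Zeocin resistance gene. Transduced cells therefore carry both the inducer and the selectable marker in one provirus. A second SV40/EM7-driven BleoR cassette lies in the plasmid backbone outside the LTRs. According to the associated publication title, the construct was used to study how ICP8 stimulates homologous recombination in human cells.
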