Features (pLannotate 1.2.2; 48 found; start..end, strand, type, name):
     31..83      -  misc_feature   bom (fragment): basis of mobility region from pBR322
    238..617     +  enhancer       CMV enhancer: human cytomegalovirus immediate early enhancer
    618..817     +  promoter       CMV promoter: human cytomegalovirus (CMV) immediate early promoter
    835..1015    +  LTR            5' LTR (truncated): truncated 5' long terminal repeat (LTR) from HIV-1
   1062..1187    +  misc_feature   HIV-1 Ψ: packaging signal of human immunodeficiency virus type 1
   1171..1534    +  CDS            HIV-1 gag (fragment): gag protein from human immunodeficiency virus 1; gag
   1680..1913    +  misc_feature   RRE: The Rev response element (RRE) of HIV-1 allows for Rev-dependent mRNA export from the nucleus to the cytoplasm.
   2290..2390    +  CDS            Rev (fragment): human immunodeficiency virus 1 (HIV-1) Rev protein; rev; enhances nuclear export of unspliced and incompletely spliced viral mRNAs
   2440..2557    +  misc_feature   cPPT/CTS: central polypurine tract and central termination sequence of HIV-1
   2614..2638    +  protein_bind   attB1: mutant version of attB; recombination site for the Gateway® BP reaction BP Clonase™
   2678..2698    +  promoter       tight TRE promoter (fragment): Tet-responsive promoter PTight, consisting of seven tet operator sequences followed by the minimal CMV promoter
   2715..2735    +  promoter       tight TRE promoter (fragment): Tet-responsive promoter PTight, consisting of seven tet operator sequences followed by the minimal CMV promoter
   2752..2772    +  promoter       tight TRE promoter (fragment): Tet-responsive promoter PTight, consisting of seven tet operator sequences followed by the minimal CMV promoter
   2789..2809    +  promoter       tight TRE promoter (fragment): Tet-responsive promoter PTight, consisting of seven tet operator sequences followed by the minimal CMV promoter
   2826..2846    +  promoter       tight TRE promoter (fragment): Tet-responsive promoter PTight, consisting of seven tet operator sequences followed by the minimal CMV promoter
   2863..2883    +  promoter       tight TRE promoter (fragment): Tet-responsive promoter PTight, consisting of seven tet operator sequences followed by the minimal CMV promoter
   2891..2936    +  promoter       TRE3GV promoter (fragment): 3rd-generation Tet-responsive promoter that can be activated by binding of Tet-On® 3G, optimized for retroviral and lentiviral vectors
   2999..6586    +  CDS            DBP: DNBI_HHV11 - Also known as ICP8. Experimental evidence at protein level: Swiss-Prot protein existence level 1. Plays several crucial roles in viral infection. Participates in the opening of the viral DNA origin to initiate replication by interacting with the origin-binding protein. May disrupt loops, hairpins and other secondary structures present on ssDNA to reduce and eliminate pausing of viral DNA polymerase at specific sites during elongation. Promotes viral DNA recombination by performing strand- transfer, characterized by the ability to transfer a DNA strand from a linear duplex to a com
   6602..6658    +  CDS            P2A: 2A peptide from porcine teschovirus-1 polyprotein Eukaryotic ribosomes fail to insert a peptide bond between the Gly and Pro residues, yielding separate polypeptides.
   6659..7336    +  CDS            E2-Crimson: far-red noncytotoxic tetrameric variant of DsRed fluorescent protein (Strack et al., 2009) mammalian codon-optimized
   7370..7394    -  protein_bind   attB2: mutant version of attB; recombination site for the Gateway® BP reaction BP Clonase™
   7444..8655    +  promoter       UbC promoter: human ubiquitin C promoter
   8714..9411    +  CDS            rtTA3 (fragment): reverse tetracycline transactivator 3 activates expression from Tet-responsive promoters in the presence of doxycycline
   9341..9451    +  CDS            VP48: 3 tandem repeats of the minimal activation domain of herpes simplex virus VP16 (Cheng et al., 2013)
   9607..10069   +  misc_feature   IRES: internal ribosome entry site (IRES) of the encephalomyocarditis virus (EMCV)
  10091..10138   +  promoter       EM7 promoter: synthetic bacterial promoter&nbsp
  10157..10531   +  CDS            BleoR: antibiotic-binding protein; Sh ble from Streptoalloteichus hindustanus; confers resistance to bleomycin, phleomycin, and Zeocin™
  10565..10648   +  CDS            large T antigen (fragment): large T antigen from SV40 (simian virus 40)
  10682..10705   +  misc_feature   MCS (fragment): pBluescript multiple cloning site
  10705..11293   +  misc_feature   WPRE: woodchuck hepatitis virus posttranscriptional regulatory element
  11294..11313   +  misc_feature   MCS (fragment): pBluescript multiple cloning site
  11315..11815   +  CDS            nef (fragment): NEF_HV1LA - Experimental evidence at protein level: Swiss-Prot protein existence level 1. Extracellular Nef protein targets CD4(+) T-lymphocytes for apoptosis by interacting with CXCR4 surface receptors. From Human immunodeficiency virus type 1 group M subtype B (isolate Lai) (HIV-1).
  11822..12002   +  LTR            5' LTR (truncated): truncated 5' long terminal repeat (LTR) from HIV-1
  12034..12258   +  polyA_signal   bGH poly(A) signal: bovine growth hormone polyadenylation signal
  12262..12283   +  promoter       SV40 promoter (fragment): SV40 enhancer and early promoter
  12304..12732   +  rep_origin     f1 ori (sequence partly withheld): f1 bacteriophage origin of replication; arrow indicates direction of (+) strand synthesis
  12746..13075   +  promoter       SV40 promoter: SV40 enhancer and early promoter
  13123..13170   +  promoter       EM7 promoter: synthetic bacterial promoter&nbsp
  13189..13563   +  CDS            BleoR: antibiotic-binding protein; Sh ble from Streptoalloteichus hindustanus; confers resistance to bleomycin, phleomycin, and Zeocin™
  13573..13698   +  CDS            ble (fragment): BLE_KLEPN - Experimental evidence at protein level: Swiss-Prot protein existence level 1. Binding protein with a strong affinity to the bleomycin family of antibiotics. Binds to CL990; an antimitotic-antibiotic compound. From Klebsiella pneumoniae.
  13693..13814   +  polyA_signal   SV40 poly(A) signal: SV40 polyadenylation signal
  13885..13907   -  protein_bind   lac operator (fragment): The lac repressor binds to the lac operator to inhibit transcription in E. coli. This inhibition can be relieved by adding lactose or isopropyl-β-D-thiogalactopyranoside (IPTG). lac repressor encoded by lacI
  13911..13941   -  promoter       lac promoter: promoter for the E. coli lac operon
  13956..13977   -  protein_bind   CAP binding site: CAP binding activates transcription in the presence of cAMP. E. coli catabolite activator protein
  13990..14082   -  CDS            lacI (fragment): lac repressor; lacI; The lac repressor binds to the lac operator to inhibit transcription in E. coli. This inhibition can be relieved by adding lactose or isopropyl-β-D-thiogalactopyranoside (IPTG).
  14265..14853   -  rep_origin     ori: high-copy-number ColE1/pMB1/pBR322/pUC origin of replication
  15024..15884   -  CDS            AmpR: β-lactamase; bla; confers resistance to ampicillin, carbenicillin, and related antibiotics
  15885..15989   -  promoter       AmpR promoter: bla
>Addgene plasmid #113859 | ICP8-P2A/Crimson (pSLIK4) | addgene full sequence | sequence record 222948 | Addgene NGS Result
GTCGACGGATCGGGAGATCTCCCGATCCCCTATGGTGCACTCTCAGTACAATCTGCTCTGATGCCGCATA
GTTAAGCCAGTATCTGCTCCCTGCTTGTGTGTTGGAGGTCGCTGAGTAGTGCGCGAGCAAAATTTAAGCT
ACAACAAGGCAAGGCTTGACCGACAATTGCATGAAGAATCTGCTTAGGGTTAGGCGTTTTGCGCTGCTTC
GCGATGTACGGGCCAGATATACGCGTTGACATTGATTATTGACTAGTTATTAATAGTAATCAATTACGGG
GTCATTAGTTCATAGCCCATATATGGAGTTCCGCGTTACATAACTTACGGTAAATGGCCCGCCTGGCTGA
CCGCCCAACGACCCCCGCCCATTGACGTCAATAATGACGTATGTTCCCATAGTAACGCCAATAGGGACTT
TCCATTGACGTCAATGGGTGGAGTATTTACGGTAAACTGCCCACTTGGCAGTACATCAAGTGTATCATAT
GCCAAGTACGCCCCCTATTGACGTCAATGACGGTAAATGGCCCGCCTGGCATTATGCCCAGTACATGACC
TTATGGGACTTTCCTACTTGGCAGTACATCTACGTATTAGTCATCGCTATTACCATGGTGATGCGGTTTT
GGCAGTACATCAATGGGCGTGGATAGCGGTTTGACTCACGGGGATTTCCAAGTCTCCACCCCATTGACGT
CAATGGGAGTTTGTTTTGGCACCAAAATCAACGGGACTTTCCAAAATGTCGTAACAACTCCGCCCCATTG
ACGCAAATGGGCGGTAGGCGTGTACGGTGGGAGGTCTATATAAGCAGCGCGTTTTGCCTGTACTGGGTCT
CTCTGGTTAGACCAGATCTGAGCCTGGGAGCTCTCTGGCTAACTAGGGAACCCACTGCTTAAGCCTCAAT
AAAGCTTGCCTTGAGTGCTTCAAGTAGTGTGTGCCCGTCTGTTGTGTGACTCTGGTAACTAGAGATCCCT
CAGACCCTTTTAGTCAGTGTGGAAAATCTCTAGCAGTGGCGCCCGAACAGGGACTTGAAAGCGAAAGGGA
AACCAGAGGAGCTCTCTCGACGCAGGACTCGGCTTGCTGAAGCGCGCACGGCAAGAGGCGAGGGGCGGCG
ACTGGTGAGTACGCCAAAAATTTTGACTAGCGGAGGCTAGAAGGAGAGAGATGGGTGCGAGAGCGTCAGT
ATTAAGCGGGGGAGAATTAGATCGCGATGGGAAAAAATTCGGTTAAGGCCAGGGGGAAAGAAAAAATATA
AATTAAAACATATAGTATGGGCAAGCAGGGAGCTAGAACGATTCGCAGTTAATCCTGGCCTGTTAGAAAC
ATCAGAAGGCTGTAGACAAATACTGGGACAGCTACAACCATCCCTTCAGACAGGATCAGAAGAACTTAGA
TCATTATATAATACAGTAGCAACCCTCTATTGTGTGCATCAAAGGATAGAGATAAAAGACACCAAGGAAG
CTTTAGACAAGATAGAGGAAGAGCAAAACAAAAGTAAGACCACCGCACAGCAAGCGGCCGCTGATCTTCA
GACCTGGAGGAGGAGATATGAGGGACAATTGGAGAAGTGAATTATATAAATATAAAGTAGTAAAAATTGA
ACCATTAGGAGTAGCACCCACCAAGGCAAAGAGAAGAGTGGTGCAGAGAGAAAAAAGAGCAGTGGGAATA
GGAGCTTTGTTCCTTGGGTTCTTGGGAGCAGCAGGAAGCACTATGGGCGCAGCGTCAATGACGCTGACGG
TACAGGCCAGACAATTATTGTCTGGTATAGTGCAGCAGCAGAACAATTTGCTGAGGGCTATTGAGGCGCA
ACAGCATCTGTTGCAACTCACAGTCTGGGGCATCAAGCAGCTCCAGGCAAGAATCCTGGCTGTGGAAAGA
TACCTAAAGGATCAACAGCTCCTGGGGATTTGGGGTTGCTCTGGAAAACTCATTTGCACCACTGCTGTGC
CTTGGAATGCTAGTTGGAGTAATAAATCTCTGGAACAGATTTGGAATCACACGACCTGGATGGAGTGGGA
CAGAGAAATTAACAATTACACAAGCTTAATACACTCCTTAATTGAAGAATCGCAAAACCAGCAAGAAAAG
AATGAACAAGAATTATTGGAATTAGATAAATGGGCAAGTTTGTGGAATTGGTTTAACATAACAAATTGGC
TGTGGTATATAAAATTATTCATAATGATAGTAGGAGGCTTGGTAGGTTTAAGAATAGTTTTTGCTGTACT
TTCTATAGTGAATAGAGTTAGGCAGGGATATTCACCATTATCGTTTCAGACCCACCTCCCAACCCCGAGG
GGACCCGACAGGCCCGAAGGAATAGAAGAAGAAGGTGGAGAGAGAGACAGAGACAGATCCATTCGATTAG
TGAACGGATCGGCACTGCGTGCGCCAATTCTGCAGACAAATGGCAGTATTCATCCACAATTTTAAAAGAA
AAGGGGGGATTGGGGGGTACAGTGCAGGGGAAAGAATAGTAGACATAATAGCAACAGACATACAAACTAA
AGAATTACAAAAACAAATTACAAAAATTCAAAATTTTCGGGTTTATTACAGGGACAGCAGAGATCCAGTT
TGGTTAATTCTAGACAGTTATCAACAAGTTTGTACAAAAAAGCAGGCTGGCGCCGGAACCAATTCAGTAT
CAAGTGCCACCTGACGTCTCCCTATCAGTGATAGAGAAGTCGACACGTCTCGAGCTCCCTATCAGTGATA
GAGAAGGTACGTCTAGAACGTCTCCCTATCAGTGATAGAGAAGTCGACACGTCTCGAGCTCCCTATCAGT
GATAGAGAAGGTACGTCTAGAACGTCTCCCTATCAGTGATAGAGAAGTCGACACGTCTCGAGCTCCCTAT
CAGTGATAGAGAAGGTACCCCCTATATAAGCAGAGCTCGTTTAGTGAACCGTCAGATCGCCTGGAGACGC
CATCCACGCTGTTTTGACCTCCATAGAAGACACCGGGACCGATCCAGCCTGGATCGCCATGGAGACAAAG
CCCAAGACGGCAACCACCATCAAGGTCCCCCCCGGGCCCCTGGGATACGTGTACGCTCGCGCGTGTCCGT
CCGAAGGCATCGAGCTTCTGGCGTTACTGTCGGCGCGCAGCGGCGATGCCGACGTCGCCGTGGCGCCCCT
GGTCGTGGGCCTGACCGTGGAGAGCGGCTTTGAGGCCAACGTAGCCGTGGTCGTGGGTTCTCGCACGACG
GGGCTCGGGGGTACCGCGGTGTCCCTGAAACTGACGCCATCGCACTACAGCTCGTCCGTGTACGTCTTTC
ACGGCGGCCGGCACCTGGACCCCAGCACCCAGGCCCCAAACCTGACGCGACTCTGCGAGCGGGCACGCCG
CCATTTTGGCTTTTCGGACTACACCCCCCGGCCCGGCGACCTCAAACACGAGACGACGGGGGAGGCGCTG
TGTGAGCGCCTCGGCCTGGACCCGGACCGCGCCCTCCTGTATCTGGTCGTTACCGAGGGCTTCAAGGAGG
CCGTGTGCATCAACAACACCTTTCTGCACCTGGGAGGCTCGGACAAGGTAACCATAGGCGGGGCGGAGGT
GCACCGCATACCCGTGTATCCGTTGCAGCTGTTCATGCCGGATTTTAGCCGGGTCATCGCCGAGCCGTTC
AACGCCAACCACCGATCGATCGGGGAGAATTTTACCTACCCGCTTCCGTTTTTTAACCGCCCCCTCAACC
GCCTCCTGTTCGAGGCGGTCGTGGGACCCGCCGCCGTGGCACTGCGATGCCGAAACGTGGACGCCGTGGC
CCGCGCGGCCGCCCACCTGGCGTTTGACGAAAACCACGAGGGCGCCGCCCTCCCCGCCGACATTACGTTC
ACGGCCTTCGAAGCCAGCCAGGGTAAGACCCCGCGGGGTGGGCGCGACGGCGGCGGCAAGGGCCCGGCGG
GCGGGTTCGAACAGCGCCTGGCCTCCGTCATGGCCGGAGACGCCGCCCTGGCCCTCGAGTCTATCGTGTC
GATGGCCGTCTTCGACGAGCCGCCCACCGACATCTCCGCGTGGCCGCTGTGCGAGGGCCAGGACACGGCC
GCGGCCCGCGCCAACGCCGTCGGGGCGTACCTGGCGCGCGCCGCGGGACTCGTGGGGGCCATGGTATTTA
GCACCAACTCGGCCCTCCATCTCACCGAGGTGGACGACGCCGGTCCGGCGGACCCAAAGGACCACAGCAA
ACCCTCCTTTTACCGCTTCTTCCTCGTGCCCGGGACCCACGTGGCGGCCAACCCACAGGTGGACCGCGAG
GGACACGTGGTGCCCGGGTTCGAGGGTCGGCCCACCGCGCCCCTCGTCGGCGGAACCCAGGAATTTGCCG
GCGAGCACCTGGCCATGCTGTGTGGGTTTTCCCCGGCGCTGCTGGCCAAGATGCTGTTTTACCTGGAGCG
CTGCGACGGCGGCGTGATCGTCGGGCGCCAGGAGATGGACGTGTTTCGATACGTCGCGGACTCCAACCAG
ACCGACGTGCCCTGCAACCTGTGCACCTTCGACACGCGCCACGCCTGCGTACACACGACGCTCATGCGCC
TCCGGGCGCGCCATCCCAAGTTCGCCAGCGCCGCCCGCGGAGCCATCGGCGTCTTCGGGACCATGAACAG
CATGTACAGCGACTGCGACGTGCTGGGAAACTACGCCGCCTTCTCGGCCCTGAAGCGCGCGGACGGATCC
GAGACCGCCCGGACCATCATGCAGGAGACGTACCGCGCGGCGACCGAGCGCGTCATGGCCGAACTCGAGA
CCCTGCAGTACGTGGACCAGGCGGTCCCCACGGCCATGGGGCGGCTGGAGACCATCATCACCAACCGCGA
GGCCCTGCATACGGTGGTGAACAACGTCAGGCAGGTCGTGGACCGCGAGGTGGAGCAGCTGATGCGCAAC
CTGGTGGAGGGGAGGAACTTCAAGTTTCGCGACGGTCTGGGCGAGGCCAACCACGCCATGTCCCTGACGC
TGGACCCGTACGCGTGCGGGCCATGCCCCCTGCTTCAGCTTCTCGGGCGGCGATCCAACCTCGCCGTGTA
TCAGGACCTGGCCCTGAGCCAGTGCCACGGGGTGTTCGCCGGGCAGTCGGTCGAGGGGCGCAACTTTCGC
AATCAATTCCAACCGGTGCTGCGGCGGCGCGTGATGGACATGTTTAACAACGGGTTTCTGTCGGCCAAAA
CGCTGACGGTCGCGCTCTCGGAGGGGGCGGCTATCTGCGCCCCCAGCCTAACGGCCGGCCAGACGGCCCC
CGCCGAGAGCAGCTTCGAGGGCGACGTTGCCCGCGTGACCCTGGGGTTTCCCAAGGAGCTGCGCGTCAAG
AGCCGCGTGTTGTTCGCGGGCGCGAGCGCCAACGCGTCCGAGGCCGCCAAGGCGCGGGTCGCCAGCCTCC
AGAGCGCCTACCAGAAGCCCGACAAGCGCGTGGACATCCTCCTCGGACCGCTGGGCTTTCTGCTGAAGCA
GTTCCACGCGGCCATCTTCCCCAACGGCAAGCCCCCGGGGTCCAACCAGCCGAACCCGCAGTGGTTCTGG
ACGGCCCTCCAACGCAACCAGCTTCCCGCCCGGCTCCTGTCGCGCGAGGACATCGAGACCATCGCGTTCA
TTAAAAAGTTTTCCCTGGACTACGGCGCGATAAACTTTATTAACCTGGCCCCCAACAACGTGAGCGAGCT
GGCGATGTACTACATGGCAAACCAGATTCTGCGGTACTGCGATCACTCGACATACTTCATCAACACCCTC
ACGGCCATCATCGCGGGGTCCCGCCGTCCCCCCAGCGTGCAGGCGGCGGCCGCGTGGTCCGCGCAGGGCG
GGGCGGGCCTGGAGGCCGGGGCCCGCGCGCTGATGGACGCCGTGGACGCGCATCCGGGCGCGTGGACGTC
CATGTTCGCCAGCTGCAACCTGCTGCGGCCCGTCATGGCGGCGCGCCCCATGGTCGTGTTGGGGTTGAGC
ATCAGCAAATACTACGGCATGGCCGGCAACGACCGTGTGTTTCAGGCCGGGAACTGGGCCAGCCTGATGG
GCGGCAAAAACGCGTGCCCGCTCCTTATTTTTGACCGCACCCGCAAGTTCGTCCTGGCCTGTCCCCGGGC
CGGGTTTGTGTGCGCGGCCTCGAACCTCGGCGGCGGAGCGCACGAAAGCTCGCTGTGCGAGCAGCTCCGG
GGCATTATCTCCGAGGGCGGGGCGGCCGTCGCCAGTAGCGTGTTCGTGGCGACCGTGAAAAGCCTGGGGC
CCCGCACCCAGCAGCTGCAGATCGAGGACTGGCTGGCGCTCCTGGAGGACGAGTACCTAAGCGAGGAGAT
GATGGAGCTGACCGCGCGTGCCCTGGAGCGCGGCAACGGCGAGTGGTCGACGGACGCGGCCCTGGAGGTG
GCGCACGAGGCCGAGGCCCTAGTCAGCCAACTCGGCAACGCCGGGGAGGTGTTTAACTTTGGGGATTTTG
GCTGCGAGGACGACAACGCGACGCCGTTCGGCGGCCCGGGGGCCCCGGGACCGGCATTTGCCGGCCGCAA
ACGGGCGTTCCACGGGGATGACCCGTTTGGGGAGGGGCCCCCCGACAAAAAGGGAGACCTGACGTTGGAT
ATGCTGGTTTCCGGATCCGGAGCCACGAACTTCTCTCTGTTAAAGCAAGCAGGAGACGTGGAAGAAAACC
CCGGTCCTATGGATAGCACTGAGAACGTCATCAAGCCCTTCATGCGCTTCAAGGTGCACATGGAGGGCTC
CGTGAACGGCCACGAGTTCGAGATCGAGGGCGTGGGCGAGGGCAAGCCCTACGAGGGCACCCAGACCGCC
AAGCTGCAAGTGACCAAGGGCGGCCCCCTGCCCTTCGCCTGGGACATCCTGTCCCCCCAGTTCTTCTACG
GCTCCAAGGCGTACATCAAGCACCCCGCCGACATCCCCGACTACCTCAAGCAGTCCTTCCCCGAGGGCTT
CAAGTGGGAGCGCGTGATGAACTTCGAGGACGGCGGCGTGGTGACCGTGACCCAGGACTCCTCCCTGCAG
GACGGCACCCTCATCTACCACGTGAAGTTCATCGGCGTGAACTTCCCCTCCGACGGCCCCGTAATGCAGA
AGAAGACTCTGGGCTGGGAGCCCTCCACTGAGCGCAACTACCCCCGCGACGGCGTGCTGAAGGGCGAGAA
CCACATGGCGCTGAAGCTGAAGGGCGGCGGCCACTACCTGTGTGAGTTCAAGTCCATCTACATGGCCAAG
AAGCCCGTGAAGCTGCCCGGCTACCACTACGTGGACTACAAGCTCGACATCACCTCCCACAACGAGGACT
ACACCGTGGTGGAGCAGTACGAGCGCGCCGAGGCCCGCCACCACCTGTTCCAGTAGAAACGAATTCGCGG
CCGCACTCGAGATATCTAGACCCAGCTTTCTTGTACAAAGTGGTTGATAACATCTCGAGCCATAAAGATG
GTTAATTAACCCACCCAAGATCTGGCCTCCGCGCCGGGTTTTGGCGCCTCCCGCGGGCGCCCCCCTCCTC
ACGGCGAGCGCTGCCACGTCAGACGAAGGGCGCAGCGAGCGTCCTGATCCTTCCGCCCGGACGCTCAGGA
CAGCGGCCCGCTGCTCATAAGACTCGGCCTTAGAACCCCAGTATCAGCAGAAGGACATTTTAGGACGGGA
CTTGGGTGACTCTAGGGCACTGGTTTTCTTTCCAGAGAGCGGAACAGGCGAGGAAAAGTAGTCCCTTCTC
GGCGATTCTGCGGAGGGATCTCCGTGGGGCGGTGAACGCCGATGATTATATAAGGACGCGCCGGGTGTGG
CACAGCTAGTTCCGTCGCAGCCGGGATTTGGGTCGCGGTTCTTGTTTGTGGATCGCTGTGATCGTCACTT
GGTGAGTAGCGGGCTGCTGGGCTGGCCGGGGCTTTCGTGGCCGCCGGGCCGCTCGGTGGGACGGAAGCGT
GTGGAGAGACCGCCAAGGGCTGTAGTCTGGGTCCGCGAGCAAGGTTGCCCTGAACTGGGGGTTGGGGGGA
GCGCAGCAAAATGGCGGCTGTTCCCGAGTCTTGAATGGAAGACGCTTGTGAGGCGGGCTGTGAGGTCGTT
GAAACAAGGTGGGGGGCATGGTGGGCGGCAAGAACCCAAGGTCTTGAGGCCTTCGCTAATGCGGGAAAGC
TCTTATTCGGGTGAGATGGGCTGGGGCACCATCTGGGGACCCTGACGTGAAGTTTGTCACTGACTGGAGA
ACTCGGTTTGTCGTCTGTTGCGGGGGCGGCAGTTATGGCGGTGCCGTTGGGCAGTGCACCCGTACCTTTG
GGAGCGCGCGCCCTCGTCGTGTCGTGACGTCACCCGTTCTGTTGGCTTATAATGCAGGGTGGGGCCACCT
GCCGGTAGGTGTGCGGTAGGCTTTTCTCCGTCGCAGGACGCAGGGTTCGGGCCTAGGGTAGGCTCTCCTG
AATCGACAGGCGCCGGACCTCTGGTGAGGGGAGGGATAAGTGAGGCGTCAGTTTCTTTGGTCGGTTTTAT
GTACCTATCTTCTTAAGTAGCTGAAGCTCCGGTTTTGAACTATGCGCTCGGGGTTGGCGAGTGTGTTTTG
TGAAGTTTTTTAGGCACCTTTTGAAATGTAATCATTTGGGTCAATATGTAATTTTCAGTGTTAGACTAGT
AAATTGTCCGCTAAATTCTGGCCGTTTTTGGCTTTTTTGTTAGACGAAGCTTGGTACCGAGCTCGGATCT
CCACCCCGTACCGGTCCTGCAGTCGAATTCACCATGTCTAGACTGGACAAGAGCAAAGTCATAAACGGAG
CTCTGGAATTACTCAATGGTGTCGGTATCGAAGGCCTGACGACAAGGAAACTCGCTCAAAAGCTGGGAGT
TGAGCAGCCTACCCTGTACTGGCACGTGAAGAACAAGCGGGCCCTGCTCGATGCCCTGCCAATCGAGATG
CTGGACAGGCATCATACCCACTTCTGCCCCCTGGAAGGCGAGTCATGGCAAGACTTTCTGCGGAACAACG
CCAAGTCATACCGCTGTGCTCTCCTCTCACATCGCGACGGGGCTAAAGTGCATCTCGGCACCCGCCCAAC
AGAGAAACAGTACGAAACCCTGGAAAATCAGCTCGCGTTCCTGTGTCAGCAAGGCTTCTCCCTGGAGAAC
GCACTGTACGCTCTGTCCGCCGTGGGCCACTTTACACTGGGCTGCGTATTGGAGGAACAGGAGCATCAAG
TAGCAAAAGAGGAAAGAGAGACACCTACCACCGATTCTATGCCCCCACTTCTGAGACAAGCAATTGAGCT
GTTCGACCGGCAGGGAGCCGAACCTGCCTTCCTTTTCGGCCTGGAACTAATCATATGTGGCCTGGAGAAA
CAGCTAAAGTGCGAAAGCGGCGGGCCGACCGACGCCCTTGACGATTTTGACTTAGACATGCTCCCAGCCG
ATGCCCTTGACGACTTTGACCTTGATATGCTGCCTGCTGACGCTCTTGACGATTTTGACCTTGACATGCT
CCCCGGGTAACTAAGTAAGGATCCGCGGCCGCACTAGAGGAATTCCGCCCCTCTCCCCCCCCCCCCTAAC
GTTACTGGCCGAAGCCGCTTGGAATAAGGCCGGTGTGCGTTTGTCTATATGTTATTTTCCACCATATTGC
CGTCTTTTGGCAATGTGAGGGCCCGGAAACCTGGCCCTGTCTTCTTGACGAGCATTCCTAGGGGTCTTTC
CCCTCTCGCCAAAGGAATGCAAGGTCTGTTGAATGTCGTGAAGGAAGCAGTTCCTCTGGAAGCTTCTTGA
AGACAAACAACGTCTGTAGCGACCCTTTGCAGGCAGCGGAACCCCCCACCTGGCGACAGGTGCCTCTGCG
GCCAAAAGCCACGTGTATAAGATACACCTGCAAAGGCGGCACAACCCCAGTGCCACGTTGTGAGTTGGAT
AGTTGTGGAAAGAGTCAAATGGCTCTCCTCAAGCGTATTCAACAAGGGGCTGAAGGATGCCCAGAAGGTA
CCCCATTGTATGGGATCTGATCTGGGGCCTCGGTGCACATGCTTTACATGTGTTTAGTCGAGGTTAAAAA
AACGTCTAGGCCCCCCGAACCACGGGGACGTGGTTTTCCTTTGAAAAACACGATGATAAGCTTACCGGTA
CGCGTGATGTGTTGACAATTAATCATCGGCATAGTATATCGGCATAGTATAATACGACAAGGTGAGGAAC
TAAACCATGGCCAAGTTGACCAGTGCCGTTCCGGTGCTCACCGCGCGCGACGTCGCCGGAGCGGTCGAGT
TCTGGACCGACCGGCTCGGGTTCTCCCGGGACTTCGTGGAGGACGACTTCGCCGGTGTGGTCCGGGACGA
CGTGACCCTGTTCATCAGCGCGGTCCAGGACCAGGTGGTGCCGGACAACACCCTGGCCTGGGTGTGGGTG
CGCGGCCTGGACGAGCTGTACGCCGAGTGGTCGGAGGTCGTGTCCACGAACTTCCGGGACGCCTCCGGGC
CGGCCATGACCGAGATCGGCGAGCAGCCGTGGGGGCGGGAGTTCGCCCTGCGCGACCCGGCCGGCAACTG
CGTGCACTTCGTGGCCGAGGAGCAGGACTGACACATCTGTACAAGTAAAGCGGCCGCGACTCTAGATCAT
AATCAGCCATACCACATTTGTAGAGGTTTTACTTGCTTTAAAAAACCTCCCACACCTCCCCCTGAACCTG
AAACATAAAATGAATGCAATTGTTGTTGTTTAGTCCCTCCCAATTCGATATCAAGCTTATCGATAATCAA
CCTCTGGATTACAAAATTTGTGAAAGATTGACTGGTATTCTTAACTATGTTGCTCCTTTTACGCTATGTG
GATACGCTGCTTTAATGCCTTTGTATCATGCTATTGCTTCCCGTATGGCTTTCATTTTCTCCTCCTTGTA
TAAATCCTGGTTGCTGTCTCTTTATGAGGAGTTGTGGCCCGTTGTCAGGCAACGTGGCGTGGTGTGCACT
GTGTTTGCTGACGCAACCCCCACTGGTTGGGGCATTGCCACCACCTGTCAGCTCCTTTCCGGGACTTTCG
CTTTCCCCCTCCCTATTGCCACGGCGGAACTCATCGCCGCCTGCCTTGCCCGCTGCTGGACAGGGGCTCG
GCTGTTGGGCACTGACAATTCCGTGGTGTTGTCGGGGAAATCATCGTCCTTTCCTTGGCTGCTCGCCTGT
GTTGCCACCTGGATTCTGCGCGGGACGTCCTTCTGCTACGTCCCTTCGGCCCTCAATCCAGCGGACCTTC
CTTCCCGCGGCCTGCTGCCGGCTCTGCGGCCTCTTCCGCGTCTTCGCCTTCGCCCTCAGACGAGTCGGAT
CTCCCTTTGGGCCGCCTCCCCGCATCGATACCGTCGACCTCGATCGAGACCTAGAAAAACATGGAGCAAT
CACAAGTAGCAATACAGCAGCTACCAATGCTGATTGTGCCTGGCTAGAAGCACAAGAGGAGGAGGAGGTG
GGTTTTCCAGTCACACCTCAGGTACCTTTAAGACCAATGACTTACAAGGCAGCTGTAGATCTTAGCCACT
TTTTAAAAGAAAAGGGGGGACTGGAAGGGCTAATTCACTCCCAACGAAGACAAGATATCCTTGATCTGTG
GATCTACCACACACAAGGCTACTTCCCTGATTGGCAGAACTACACACCAGGGCCAGGGATCAGATATCCA
CTGACCTTTGGATGGTGCTACAAGCTAGTACCAGTTGAGCAAGAGAAGGTAGAAGAAGCCAATGAAGGAG
AGAACACCCGCTTGTTACACCCTGTGAGCCTGCATGGGATGGATGACCCGGAGAGAGAAGTATTAGAGTG
GAGGTTTGACAGCCGCCTAGCATTTCATCACATGGCCCGAGAGCTGCATCCGGACTGTACTGGGTCTCTC
TGGTTAGACCAGATCTGAGCCTGGGAGCTCTCTGGCTAACTAGGGAACCCACTGCTTAAGCCTCAATAAA
GCTTGCCTTGAGTGCTTCAAGTAGTGTGTGCCCGTCTGTTGTGTGACTCTGGTAACTAGAGATCCCTCAG
ACCCTTTTAGTCAGTGTGGAAAATCTCTAGCAGGGCCCGTTTAAACCCGCTGATCAGCCTCGACTGTGCC
TTCTAGTTGCCAGCCATCTGTTGTTTGCCCCTCCCCCGTGCCTTCCTTGACCCTGGAAGGTGCCACTCCC
ACTGTCCTTTCCTAATAAAATGAGGAAATTGCATCGCATTGTCTGAGTAGGTGTCATTCTATTCTGGGGG
GTGGGGTGGGGCAGGACAGCAAGGGGGAGGATTGGGAAGACAATAGCAGGCATGCTGGGGATGCGGTGGG
CTCTATGGCTTCTGAGGCGGAAAGAACCAGCTGGGGCTCTAGGGGGTATCCCC
[124 nt withheld, positions 12304-12427]
C
[91 nt withheld, positions 12429-12519]
A
[49 nt withheld, positions 12521-12569]
CCTTTGACGTTGGAGTCCACGTTCTTT
[37 nt withheld, positions 12597-12633]
ACCCTATCTCGGTCTATTCTTTTGATTTATAAGGGATTTTGCCGATTTCGGCCTATTGGTTAAAAAATGA
GCTGATTTAACAAAAATTTAACGCGAATTAATTCTGTGGAATGTGTGTCAGTTAGGGTGTGGAAAGTCCC
CAGGCTCCCCAGCAGGCAGAAGTATGCAAAGCATGCATCTCAATTAGTCAGCAACCAGGTGTGGAAAGTC
CCCAGGCTCCCCAGCAGGCAGAAGTATGCAAAGCATGCATCTCAATTAGTCAGCAACCATAGTCCCGCCC
CTAACTCCGCCCATCCCGCCCCTAACTCCGCCCAGTTCCGCCCATTCTCCGCCCCATGGCTGACTAATTT
TTTTTATTTATGCAGAGGCCGAGGCCGCCTCTGCCTCTGAGCTATTCCAGAAGTAGTGAGGAGGCTTTTT
TGGAGGCCTAGGCTTTTGCAAAAAGCTCCCGGGAGCTTGTATATCCATTTTCGGATCTGATCAGCACGTG
TTGACAATTAATCATCGGCATAGTATATCGGCATAGTATAATACGACAAGGTGAGGAACTAAACCATGGC
CAAGTTGACCAGTGCCGTTCCGGTGCTCACCGCGCGCGACGTCGCCGGAGCGGTCGAGTTCTGGACCGAC
CGGCTCGGGTTCTCCCGGGACTTCGTGGAGGACGACTTCGCCGGTGTGGTCCGGGACGACGTGACCCTGT
TCATCAGCGCGGTCCAGGACCAGGTGGTGCCGGACAACACCCTGGCCTGGGTGTGGGTGCGCGGCCTGGA
CGAGCTGTACGCCGAGTGGTCGGAGGTCGTGTCCACGAACTTCCGGGACGCCTCCGGGCCGGCCATGACC
GAGATCGGCGAGCAGCCGTGGGGGCGGGAGTTCGCCCTGCGCGACCCGGCCGGCAACTGCGTGCACTTCG
TGGCCGAGGAGCAGGACTGACACGTGCTACGAGATTTCGATTCCACCGCCGCCTTCTATGAAAGGTTGGG
CTTCGGAATCGTTTTCCGGGACGCCGGCTGGATGATCCTCCAGCGCGGGGATCTCATGCTGGAGTTCTTC
GCCCACCCCAACTTGTTTATTGCAGCTTATAATGGTTACAAATAAAGCAATAGCATCACAAATTTCACAA
ATAAAGCATTTTTTTCACTGCATTCTAGTTGTGGTTTGTCCAAACTCATCAATGTATCTTATCATGTCTG
TATACCGTCGACCTCTAGCTAGAGCTTGGCGTAATCATGGTCATAGCTGTTTCCTGTGTGAAATTGTTAT
CCGCTCACAATTCCACACAACATACGAGCCGGAAGCATAAAGTGTAAAGCCTGGGGTGCCTAATGAGTGA
GCTAACTCACATTAATTGCGTTGCGCTCACTGCCCGCTTTCCAGTCGGGAAACCTGTCGTGCCAGCTGCA
TTAATGAATCGGCCAACGCGCGGGGAGAGGCGGTTTGCGTATTGGGCGCTCTTCCGCTTCCTCGCTCACT
GACTCGCTGCGCTCGGTCGTTCGGCTGCGGCGAGCGGTATCAGCTCACTCAAAGGCGGTAATACGGTTAT
CCACAGAATCAGGGGATAACGCAGGAAAGAACATGTGAGCAAAAGGCCAGCAAAAGGCCAGGAACCGTAA
AAAGGCCGCGTTGCTGGCGTTTTTCCATAGGCTCCGCCCCCCTGACGAGCATCACAAAAATCGACGCTCA
AGTCAGAGGTGGCGAAACCCGACAGGACTATAAAGATACCAGGCGTTTCCCCCTGGAAGCTCCCTCGTGC
GCTCTCCTGTTCCGACCCTGCCGCTTACCGGATACCTGTCCGCCTTTCTCCCTTCGGGAAGCGTGGCGCT
TTCTCATAGCTCACGCTGTAGGTATCTCAGTTCGGTGTAGGTCGTTCGCTCCAAGCTGGGCTGTGTGCAC
GAACCCCCCGTTCAGCCCGACCGCTGCGCCTTATCCGGTAACTATCGTCTTGAGTCCAACCCGGTAAGAC
ACGACTTATCGCCACTGGCAGCAGCCACTGGTAACAGGATTAGCAGAGCGAGGTATGTAGGCGGTGCTAC
AGAGTTCTTGAAGTGGTGGCCTAACTACGGCTACACTAGAAGAACAGTATTTGGTATCTGCGCTCTGCTG
AAGCCAGTTACCTTCGGAAAAAGAGTTGGTAGCTCTTGATCCGGCAAACAAACCACCGCTGGTAGCGGTG
GTTTTTTTGTTTGCAAGCAGCAGATTACGCGCAGAAAAAAAGGATCTCAAGAAGATCCTTTGATCTTTTC
TACGGGGTCTGACGCTCAGTGGAACGAAAACTCACGTTAAGGGATTTTGGTCATGAGATTATCAAAAAGG
ATCTTCACCTAGATCCTTTTAAATTAAAAATGAAGTTTTAAATCAATCTAAAGTATATATGAGTAAACTT
GGTCTGACAGTTACCAATGCTTAATCAGTGAGGCACCTATCTCAGCGATCTGTCTATTTCGTTCATCCAT
AGTTGCCTGACTCCCCGTCGTGTAGATAACTACGATACGGGAGGGCTTACCATCTGGCCCCAGTGCTGCA
ATGATACCGCGAGACCCACGCTCACCGGCTCCAGATTTATCAGCAATAAACCAGCCAGCCGGAAGGGCCG
AGCGCAGAAGTGGTCCTGCAACTTTATCCGCCTCCATCCAGTCTATTAATTGTTGCCGGGAAGCTAGAGT
AAGTAGTTCGCCAGTTAATAGTTTGCGCAACGTTGTTGCCATTGCTACAGGCATCGTGGTGTCACGCTCG
TCGTTTGGTATGGCTTCATTCAGCTCCGGTTCCCAACGATCAAGGCGAGTTACATGATCCCCCATGTTGT
GCAAAAAAGCGGTTAGCTCCTTCGGTCCTCCGATCGTTGTCAGAAGTAAGTTGGCCGCAGTGTTATCACT
CATGGTTATGGCAGCACTGCATAATTCTCTTACTGTCATGCCATCCGTAAGATGCTTTTCTGTGACTGGT
GAGTACTCAACCAAGTCATTCTGAGAATAGTGTATGCGGCGACCGAGTTGCTCTTGCCCGGCGTCAATAC
GGGATAATACCGCGCCACATAGCAGAACTTTAAAAGTGCTCATCATTGGAAAACGTTCTTCGGGGCGAAA
ACTCTCAAGGATCTTACCGCTGTTGAGATCCAGTTCGATGTAACCCACTCGTGCACCCAACTGATCTTCA
GCATCTTTTACTTTCACCAGCGTTTCTGGGTGAGCAAAAACAGGAAGGCAAAATGCCGCAAAAAAGGGAA
TAAGGGCGACACGGAAATGTTGAATACTCATACTCTTCCTTTTTCAATATTATTGAAGCATTTATCAGGG
TTATTGTCTCATGAGCGGATACATATTTGAATGTATTTAGAAAAATAAACAAATAGGGGTTCCGCGCACA
TTTCCCCGAAAAGTGCCACCTGAC
